Addgene plasmid #43421: II-TAGG
Depositing lab: Chad Cowan & Kiran Musunuru. Depositing organization: Harvard University. Publication: A TALEN Genome-Editing System for Generating Human Stem Cell-Based Disease Models. Ding Q, Lee YK, Schaefer EA, Peters DT, Veres A, Kim K, Kuperwasser N, Motola DL, Meissner TB, Hendriks WT, Trevisan M, Gupta RM, Moisan A, Banks E, Friesen M, Schinzel RT, Xia F, Tang A, Xia Y, Figueroa E, Wann A, Ahfeldt T, Daheron L, Zhang F, Rubin LL, Peng LF, Chung RT, Musunuru K, Cowan CA. Cell Stem Cell. 2012 Dec 12. pii: S1934-5909(12)00645-5. doi: 10.1016/j.stem.2012.11.011. PubMed 23246482.
Backbone
  Vector backbone: pCRII-TOPO
  Backbone manufacturer: Invitrogen
  Backbone size w/o insert (bp): 3973
  Vector type: Bacterial Cloning
Growth in bacteria
  Bacterial resistance: Ampicillin and Kanamycin, 100 & 50 μg/mL
  Growth temperature: 37°C
  Growth strain: Top10
  Copy number: High Copy
Gene/Insert
  Gene/Insert name: II-TAGG
  Species: Synthetic
  Insert size (bp): 426
  Cloning method: TOPO Cloning
  Sequencing primers: 5′ T7; 3′ M13-rev
Terms and licenses: Academic/Nonprofit Terms; Industry Terms: Not Available to Industry
How to cite: II-TAGG was a gift from Chad Cowan & Kiran Musunuru (Addgene plasmid # 43421 ; http://n2t.net/addgene:43421 ; RRID:Addgene_43421)
