[The description below was written by a language model from this plasmid's Addgene catalogue record.]
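Description:
II-TAGG is a bacterial cloning plasmid built on the commercial pCRII-TOPO backbone (about 4.0 kb without insert), carrying a 426 bp synthetic insert introduced by TOPO cloning. It is maintained as a high-copy plasmid in E. coli and can be selected with both ampicillin and kanamycin, reflecting the two resistance markers carried by this backbone. The record lists T7 and M13-reverse as sequencing primer sites flanking the insert, which fits the standard layout of the TOPO cloning site in this vector family. No eukaryotic promoter or expression cassette is recorded, and the vector type is given only as bacterial cloning, so the plasmid serves as a storage and source vector for its insert rather than as an expression construct.

The record does not describe the insert beyond its name, synthetic origin and size. The associated publication reports a TALEN genome-editing system for generating human stem cell-based disease models. In that context the name suggests a pre-assembled block of TALE repeat modules: "TAGG" probably denotes the four DNA bases the repeats are designed to recognise, and "II" probably marks the block's position in an ordered assembly scheme. The insert length is roughly what four TALE repeats would occupy. This reading is an inference from the name and the publication title, not something stated in the catalogue fields. On that interpretation, the plasmid would be one member of a library of multimer building blocks that are excised or amplified and joined in series to build custom TALE DNA-binding arrays, which are then fused to a nuclease domain in a separate destination vector. No feature table was supplied, so the junction or restriction sites used for such assembly cannot be described here.
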