>Addgene plasmid #43421 | II-TAGG | depositor partial sequence | sequence record 58686 | II-TAGG sequence 426 bps
CGTCTCGCTTAACCCCAGAGCAGGTCGTGGCCATTGCCTCGAATGGAGGGGGCAAACAGGCGTTGGAAAC
CGTACAACGATTGCTGCCGGTGCTGTGCCAAGCGCACGGACTCACCCCAGAGCAGGTCGTGGCAATCGCC
TCCAACATTGGCGGGAAACAGGCACTCGAGACTGTCCAGCGCCTGCTTCCCGTGCTGTGCCAAGCGCACG
GCCTCACCCCAGAGCAGGTCGTGGCAATCGCGAGCAATAACGGCGGAAAACAGGCTTTGGAAACGGTGCA
GAGGCTCCTTCCAGTGCTGTGCCAAGCGCACGGATTAACCCCAGAGCAGGTCGTGGCAATCGCGAGCAAT
AACGGCGGAAAACAGGCTTTGGAAACGGTGCAGAGGCTCCTTCCAGTGCTGTGCCAAGCGCACGGGCTCA
GAGACG
