>Addgene plasmid #43421 | II-TAGG | addgene partial sequence | sequence record 60576 | M13-F20 5'-TGTAAAACGACGGCCAGT-3'
CTATAGGGCGAATTGGGCCCTCTAGATGCATGCTCGAGCGGCCGCCAGTGTGATGGATATCTGCAGAATT
CGCCCTTGCCGTCCTAGCGCGTCTCGCTTAACCCCAGAGCAGGTCGTGGCCATTGCCTCGAATGGAGGGG
GCAAACAGGCGTTGGAAACCGTACAACGATTGCTGCCGGTGCTGTGCCAAGCGCACGGACTCACCCCAGA
GCAGGTCGTGGCAATCGCCTCCAACATTGGCGGGAAACAGGCACTCGAGACTGTCCAGCGCCTGCTTCCC
GTGCTGTGCCAAGCGCACGGCCTCACCCCAGAGCAGGTCGTGGCAATCGCGAGCAATAACGGCGGAAAAC
AGGCTTTGGAAACGGTGCAGAGGCTCCTTCCAGTGCTGTGCCAAGCGCACGGATTAACCCCAGAGCAGGT
CGTGGCAATCGCGAGCAATAACGGCGGAAAACAGGCTTTGGAAACGGTGCAGAGGCTCCTTCCAGTGCTG
TGCCAAGCGCACGGGCTCAGAGACGTGGGCACAGGAAAGAAGGGCGAATTCCAGCACACTGGCGGCCGTT
ACTAGTGGATCCGAGCTCGGTACCAAGCTTGATGCATAGCTTGAGTATTCTATAGTGTCACCTAAATAGC
TTGGCGTAATCATGGTCATAGCTGTTTCCTGTGTGAAATTGTTATCCGCTCACAATTCCACACAACATAC
GAGCCGGAAGCATAAAGTGTAAAGCCTGGGGTGCCTAATGAGTGAGCTAACTCACATTAATTGCGTTGCG
CTCACTGCCCGCTTTCCAGTCGGGAAACCTGTCGTGCCAGCTGCATTAATGAATCGGCCAACGCGCGGGG
AGAGGCGGTTTGCGTATTGGGCGCTCTTCCGCTTCCTCGCTCACTGACTCGCTGCGCTCGGTCGTTCGGC
TGCGGCGAGCGGTATCAGCTCACTCAAAGGCGGTAATACGGTTATCCACAGAATCAGGGGATAACGCAGG
AAAGAACATGTGAGCAAAAGGCCAGCAAAAGGCCAGGAACCGTAAAAAGGC
